Addgene plasmid #83207: pND-Ub01-UBC1 Sc
Purpose: Expresses the nDHFR-link1-His6-Ub, UBC1 Sc and UBA1 Ta in E.coli
Depositing lab: Gali Prag. Publication: A bacterial genetic selection system for ubiquitylation cascade discovery. Levin-Kravets O, Tanner N, Shohat N, Attali I, Keren-Kaplan T, Shusterman A, Artzi S, Varvak A, Reshef Y, Shi X, Zucker O, Baram T, Katina C, Pilzer I, Ben-Aroya S, Prag G. Nat Methods. 2016 Nov;13(11):945-952. doi: 10.1038/nmeth.4003. Epub 2016 Oct 3. PubMed 27694912.
Backbone
  Vector backbone: pZE21
  Backbone size w/o insert (bp): 2219
  Total vector size (bp): 6659
  Modifications to backbone: The pND-Ub vector is based on a modified pZE21 vector, contacting the pLtetO-1. cDNAs were amplified by polymerase chain reaction (PCR), digested and sub-cloned into the vectors. The mouse cDNA of the nDHFR fragment (residues 1-108) was PCR-amplified and sub-cloned between the KpnI and PacI sites (the PacI site was inserted into the vector by PCR) into the pZE21 vector. Then a flexible linker (Figure 4) was constructed a using two-step PCR method and digested with PacI and NotI (the NotI site was inserted into the vector by PCR) and cloned into the vector downstream to the pLtetO1-nDHFR. Ubiquitylation apparatus cassettes containing a His6-Ub-E2-E1 were PCR-amplified from pGEN plasmids expressing different E2s or Ub mutants (Keren-Kaplan et al, 2011) and sub-cloned as fusion to the C-terminus of the nDHFR-linker1 into the NotI and AvrII endonuclease recognition sites.
  Vector type: Bacterial Expression
Growth in bacteria
  Bacterial resistance: Kanamycin, 50 μg/mL
  Growth temperature: 37°C
  Growth strain: DH5alpha
  Copy number: High Copy
Gene/Insert
  Gene/Insert name: Ub / Ubc1 / Uba1
  Species: S. cerevisiae (budding yeast)
  Entrez Gene: UBA1 (a.k.a. YKL210W)
  Tag / fusion protein: nDHFR-link1-His6-Ub (N terminal on insert)
Terms and licenses: Academic/Nonprofit Terms; Industry Terms: Not Available to Industry
How to cite: pND-Ub01-UBC1 Sc was a gift from Gali Prag (Addgene plasmid # 83207)
