[The description below was written by a language model from this plasmid's Addgene catalogue record and pLannotate feature annotations shown in this document.]
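Description:
pND-Ub01-UBC1 Sc is a 6,659 bp bacterial expression plasmid built on a modified pZE21 backbone. It is maintained in E. coli through a high-copy ColE1-type origin and selected with kanamycin via the neo (nptII) gene, which is followed by a lambda t0 terminator. A short annotated fragment of the Tn5 transposase next to the resistance gene is presumably a remnant of the marker's Tn5 origin rather than a functional element.

The payload sits downstream of the PLtetO-1 promoter, a phage lambda PL derivative carrying tet operator sites, and reconstitutes the upstream part of a eukaryotic ubiquitylation cascade in bacteria. The first open reading frame fuses the N-terminal fragment of mouse dihydrofolate reductase (residues 1-108) through a flexible linker to a histidine tag and ubiquitin. The feature table also detects a TEV protease site between the His tag and ubiquitin. Two further coding sequences follow in the same orientation: the S. cerevisiae E2 conjugating enzyme Ubc1 and a Uba1 E1 activating enzyme. The catalogue's species and gene fields point to yeast for UBA1, but the stated purpose ("UBA1 Ta") and the sequence annotation both indicate the wheat (Triticum aestivum) enzyme.

According to the associated publication title, the plasmid belongs to a bacterial genetic selection system for discovering ubiquitylation cascades. The nDHFR-tagged ubiquitin is consistent with a split-DHFR design, in which conjugation of ubiquitin to a partner carrying the complementary DHFR fragment would restore enzyme activity and allow selection. However, that partner construct and the selection conditions are not described in this record. The name and cloning notes suggest this is one of a series differing in the E2 or ubiquitin variant.
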