Features (pLannotate 1.2.2; 11 found; start..end, strand, type, name):
     12..106     -  terminator     lambda t0 terminator: transcription terminator from phage lambda
    140..931     -  CDS            neo: KKA2_KLEPN - Also known as kan, nptII. Experimental evidence at protein level: Swiss-Prot protein existence level 1. Resistance to kanamycin, neomycin, paromomycin, ribostamycin, butirosin and gentamicin B. From Klebsiella pneumoniae.
    963..1082    -  CDS            tnpA (fragment): TN5P_ECOLX - Also known as tnp. Experimental evidence at protein level: Swiss-Prot protein existence level 1. Mediates transposition of transposon Tn5 by a 'cut and paste' mechanism. First, the monomeric transposase binds the 19 bp inverted DNA repeats flanking the transposon. Then, dimerization of the DNA- bound transposase creates a synaptic DNA complex. After nicking of the first DNA strand, excision of the transposon proceeds through a series of intermediates. The transposase then mediates the insertion of the transposon at a new site by strand transfer. The activity of the wild- type tran
   1149..1222    +  promoter       PLtetO-1 promoter: modified phage lambda PL promoter with tet operator sites (Lutz and Bujard, 1997)
   1250..1570    +  CDS            DHFR (fragment): mouse dihydrofolate reductase; Mus musculus Dhfr
   1686..1705    +  CDS            8xHis (fragment): 8xHis affinity tag
   1727..1747    +  CDS            TEV site: tobacco etch virus (TEV) protease recognition and cleavage site
   1760..1987    +  CDS            UBIQ_CERCA: Experimental evidence at protein level: Swiss-Prot protein existence level 1. Ubiquitin exists either covalently attached to another protein, or free (unanchored). When covalently bound, it is conjugated to target proteins via an isopeptide bond either as a monomer (monoubiquitin), a polymer linked via different Lys residues of the ubiquitin (polyubiquitin chains) or a linear polymer linked via the initiator Met of the ubiquitin (linear polyubiquitin chains). Polyubiquitin chains, when attached to a target protein, have different functions depending on the Lys residue of the ubiquitin that is
   2011..2655    +  CDS            UBC1: UBC1_YEAST - Experimental evidence at protein level: Swiss-Prot protein existence level 1. Catalyzes the covalent attachment of ubiquitin to other proteins. Functions in degradation of misfolded or regulated proteins localized in the endoplasmic reticulum (ER) lumen or membrane via the ubiquitin-proteasome system. Cognate E2 conjugating enzyme for the HRD1 ubiquitin ligase complex, which is part of the ERAD-L and ERAD-M pathways responsible for the rapid degradation of soluble lumenal and membrane proteins with misfolded lumenal domains (ERAD-L), or ER- membrane proteins with misfolded transme
   2689..5841    +  CDS            UBA1: UBE11_WHEAT - Experimental evidence at protein level: Swiss-Prot protein existence level 1. Activates ubiquitin by first adenylating its C-terminal glycine residue with ATP, and thereafter linking this residue to the side chain of a cysteine residue in E1, yielding a ubiquitin-E1 thioester and free AMP. From Triticum aestivum (Wheat).
   5995..6583    -  rep_origin     ori: high-copy-number ColE1/pMB1/pBR322/pUC origin of replication
>Addgene plasmid #83207 | pND-Ub01-UBC1 Sc | depositor full sequence | sequence record 158200 | pND-Ub01-UBC1 Sc sequence 6659 bps
CTAGTGCTTGGATTCTCACCAATAAAAAACGCCCGGCGGCAACCGAGCGTTCTGAACAAATCCAGATGGA
GTTCTGAGGTCATTACTGGATCTATCAACAGGAGTCCAAGCGAGCTCTCGAACCCCAGAGTCCCGCTCAG
AAGAACTCGTCAAGAAGGCGATAGAAGGCGATGCGCTGCGAATCGGGAGCGGCGATACCGTAAAGCACGA
GGAAGCGGTCAGCCCATTCGCCGCCAAGCTCTTCAGCAATATCACGGGTAGCCAACGCTATGTCCTGATA
GCGGTCCGCCACACCCAGCCGGCCACAGTCGATGAATCCAGAAAAGCGGCCATTTTCCACCATGATATTC
GGCAAGCAGGCATCGCCATGGGTCACGACGAGATCCTCGCCGTCGGGCATGCGCGCCTTGAGCCTGGCGA
ACAGTTCGGCTGGCGCGAGCCCCTGATGCTCTTCGTCCAGATCATCCTGATCGACAAGACCGGCTTCCAT
CCGAGTACGTGCTCGCTCGATGCGATGTTTCGCTTGGTGGTCGAATGGGCAGGTAGCCGGATCAAGCGTA
TGCAGCCGCCGCATTGCATCAGCCATGATGGATACTTTCTCGGCAGGAGCAAGGTGAGATGACAGGAGAT
CCTGCCCCGGCACTTCGCCCAATAGCAGCCAGTCCCTTCCCGCTTCAGTGACAACGTCGAGCACAGCTGC
GCAAGGAACGCCCGTCGTGGCCAGCCACGATAGCCGCGCTGCCTCGTCCTGCAGTTCATTCAGGGCACCG
GACAGGTCGGTCTTGACAAAAAGAACCGGGCGCCCCTGCGCTGACAGCCGGAACACGGCGGCATCAGAGC
AGCCGATTGTCTGTTGTGCCCAGTCATAGCCGAATAGCCTCTCCACCCAAGCGGCCGGAGAACCTGCGTG
CAATCCATCTTGTTCAATCATGCGAAACGATCCTCATCCTGTCTCTTGATCAGATCTTGATCCCCTGCGC
CATCAGATCCTTGGCGGCAAGAAAGCCATCCAGTTTACTTTGCAGGGCTTCCCAACCTTACCAGAGGGCG
CCCCAGCTGGCAATTCCGACGTCTAAGAAACCATTATTATCATGACATTAACCTATAAAAATAGGCGTAT
CACGAGGCCCTTTCGTCTTCACCTCGAGTCCCTATCAGTGATAGAGATTGACATCCCTATCAGTGATAGA
GATACTGAGCACATCAGCAGGACGCACTGACCGAATTCATTAAAGAGGAGAAAGGTACCATGGTTCGACC
ATTGAACTGCATCGTCGCCGTGTCCCAAAATATGGGGATTGGCAAGAACGGAGACCTACCCTGGCCTCCG
CTCAGGAACGAGTTCAAGTACTTCCAAAGAATGACCACAACCTCTTCAGTGGAAGGTAAACAGAATCTGG
TGATTATGGGTAGGAAAACCTGGTTCTCCATTCCTGAGAAGAATCGACCTTTAAAGGACAGAATTAATAT
AGTTCTCAGTAGAGAACTCAAAGAACCACCACGAGGAGCTCATTTTCTTGCCAAAAGTTTGGATGATGCC
TTAAGACTTATTGAACAACCGGAATTGGCATTAATTAAGGCGGCTCAGCGGGCTCGGGAAGCGGAGCGGG
ATCTGGCAGCGGCGGTAGCGCAGGCAGCAGCGGGTCAAGCGGTGCCTCGAGCGGCGCGGCCGCAAATGTC
GTACTACCATCACCATCACCATCACGATTACGATATCCCAACGACCGAAAACCTGTATTTTCAGGGCGCC
ATGGGATCCATGCAGATCTTCGTGAAGACTCTGACTGGTAAGACCATCACCCTCGAGGTGGAGCCCAGTG
ACACCATCGAGAATGTCAAGGCAAAGATCCAAGATAAGGAAGGCATTCCTCCTGATCAGCAGAGGTTGAT
CTTTGCCGGAAAACAGCTGGAAGATGGTCGTACCCTGTCTGACTACAACATCCAGAAAGAGTCCACCTTG
CACCTGGTACTCCGTCTCAGAGGTGGGTGAGAATTCTAAGGAAATCCATTATGTCTAGGGCTAAGAGAAT
TATGAAAGAAATCCAAGCTGTGAAGGATGATCCTGCAGCTCACATTACTCTTGAATTTGTGAGTGAATCT
GATATCCACCATTTAAAAGGCACATTTTTGGGCCCACCTGGAACACCTTACGAGGGTGGCAAATTTGTCG
TGGATATCGAAGTACCTATGGAGTATCCATTCAAACCACCAAAGATGCAGTTCGACACAAAAGTATACCA
TCCAAATATATCATCAGTGACAGGTGCCATTTGTTTAGATATTCTTAAGAATGCATGGTCGCCAGTGATA
ACACTAAAGTCTGCATTGATTTCGCTACAGGCGCTACTACAATCTCCAGAGCCTAACGATCCTCAAGATG
CAGAAGTAGCACAACACTATTTACGGGATAGAGAATCTTTTAATAAGACTGCTGCACTATGGACGAGGTT
ATACGCCAGTGAAACTTCCAATGGTCAAAAAGGCAATGTAGAGGAGTCTGATTTATATGGGATTGACCAC
GATCTGATTGACGAGTTTGAATCTCAAGGTTTTGAAAAGGACAAGATTGTGGAAGTGTTGAGACGATTAG
GCGTCAAGTCCTTAGACCCCAATGACAACAACACAGCCAACCGTATCATCGAGGAATTGTTGAAGTGAGG
CGCGCCACAATTCCGACAGGAAACAGCTATGCTTCCCCGGAAGCGGGAGATCGTCGCCGGCGAGGTCGAG
GACTTGCAGAAGAAGACCCGCGCCGGGGAGGGGGAGGTCACTAGGGAGGAAGGAGACGCAGCCATGGCAG
GGAGGGGGAACGAGATCGACGAGGACCTGCACAGCCGCCAGCTCGCCGTCTATGGGCGCGAGACCATGAA
GCGCCTCTTCGGCTCCAACGTCCTCGTCTCTGGACTCCAGGGTCTCGGTGCTGAGATCGCAAAGAACCTT
GTCCTTGCGGGTGTCAAGTCTGTAACCTTGCATGATGATGGTAACGTGGAGCTGTGGGACTTATCAAGCA
ACTTCTTCCTCTCGGAGAATGATGTTGGGCAAAACCGTGCTCAAGCTTGTGTACAGAAGCTACAAGAGCT
GAACAATGCTGTCCTCGTCTCTGCCTTAACCGGTGATTTGACCAAGGAGCACCTTTCTAAATTCCAGGCC
GTTGTCTTCACTGATATCAGCTTAGATAAAGCAATTGAATTTGATGATTACTGCCACAGCCAACAGCCAC
CCATTGCGTTCATCAAGTCTGAAGTTCGTGGTCTTTTTGGCAGTGTTTTTTGTGACTTTGGTCCTGAATT
TACTGTTTTGGATGTGGATGGAGAGGAACCACATACAGGAATTGTTGCATCAATCAGCAATGACAATCCA
GCACTTGTATCTTGTGTGGACGATGAGCGTCTGGAGTTCCAGGATGGTGATCTAGTTGTTTTCTCTGAAG
TCCATGGAATGACTGAGCTGAATGATGGAAAACCAAGAAAAGTTAAGAATGCAAGGCCTTACTCTTTCTT
CTTGGAAGAAGACACTTCCTCATTTGGCGCATATGTTAGAGGTGGTATTGTCACACAGGTCAAGCCACCG
AAGGTTATTAAATTCAAACCCTTGAAAGAGGCCATGTCAGAGCCGGGAGAATTTCTCATGAGTGATTTCT
CCAAATTTGAGCGGCCACCTCTTCTGCATTTGGCATTCCAAGCTTTGGATAAGTTTAGGACTGAGTTGAG
CAGATTCCCTGTTGCTGGGTCCACTGATGATGTGCAAAGGGTGATAGAGTATGCTATTAGCATTAATGAT
ACTCTGGGAGATAGGAAACTTGAAGAAATTGACAAAAAGCTCCTGCATCATTTTGCCAGTGGTTCCAGGG
CTGTTCTGAATCCTATGGCTGCGATGTTTGGTGGTATTGTGGGTCAGGAGGTAGTGAAAGCTTGCTCAGG
GAAATTTCATCCACTTTATCAGTTCTTCTATTTTGATTCTGTCGAGTCTCTCCCTGTTGACCCCTTGGAG
CCTGGTGATTTGAAGCCGAAGAACAGTAGATATGATGCTCAAATCAGCGTATTTGGATCTAAGCTTCAAA
ACAAACTGGAGGAAGCAAAAATCTTTATGGTCGGTTCTGGGGCACTTGGATGTGAGTTCTTGAAGAACCT
GGCACTAATGGGTATTTCTTGCAGCCAGAATGGAAATCTGACTCTGACAGATGATGATGTCATTGAAAAG
AGTAATCTGAGCCGCCAATTTCTTTTCCGTGACTGGAACATTGGGCAACCTAAGTCCACAGTTGCTGCTA
CAGCTGCTATGGTAATTAATCCTAAACTTCATGTCGAGGCCCTTCAGAACAGAGCAAGTCCTGAGACTGA
AAATGTGTTTAATGATGCCTTCTGGGAGAACCTTGATGCTGTTGTCAATGCCCTTGACAATGTTACTGCA
AGAATGTACATAGACTCCAGATGTGTATATTTCCAGAAGCCACTTTTGGAATCTGGGACTCTGGGTGCTA
AATGCAATACACAGATGGTCATCCCTCACCTAACAGAGAACTATGGGGCTTCAAGGGATCCACCTGAAAA
GCAGGCACCTATGTGCACTGTACATTCATTTCCTCATAACATTGATCATTGCCTAACCTGGGCTAGGTCT
GAGTTTGAGGGTTTACTTGAGAAGACTCCCACTGAAGTAAATGCTTTCCTGTCAAATCCTACTACATACA
TAAGTGCAGCAAGAACTGCTGGTGATGCACAGGCTAGAGATCAGCTTGAACGTGTTATTGAGTGTCTTGA
CAGAGACAAGTGCGAGACGTTCCAGGATTCTATTACCTGGGCCCGGCTTAAGTTTGAGGATTACTTCTCC
AACCGTGTGAAGCAGCTGACGTTCACTTTCCCAGAAGACTCGATGACCAGCTCTGGTGCTCCTTTCTGGT
CTGCTCCAAAGCGGTTCCCACGACCTGTGGAGTTCTCGTCCAGTGATCAGAGTCAGCTTAGCTTTATTTT
GGCTGCTGCAATATTGAGGGCAGAGACTTTTGGAATACCCATACCTGAGTGGGCCAAAACCCCAAACAAG
CTGGCTGCTGAAGCTGTCGACAAGGTGATTGTCCCGGATTTTCAACCAAAGCAGGGGGTTAAGATAGTTA
CACATGAGAAGGCCACTAGTCTGTCCTCTGCATCTGTTGACGACGCTGCTGTCATTGAAGAGCTTATTGC
CAAGTTAGAAGAAGTTTCCAAAACACTGCCATCAGGGTTCCACATGAACCCAATACAGTTTGAGAAGGAT
GATGACACAAACTTCCATATGGATGTGATAGCTGGTTTTGCCAACATGAGGGCAAGGAACTACAGCATTC
CTGAAGTGGACAAGCTCAAGGCCAAGTTTATAGCCGGCAGGATCATCCCAGCTATCGCCACCTCCACCGC
GATGGCCACTGGCCTCGTCTGCCTTGAGCTTTACAAAGCCCTTGCTGGTGGACACAAGGTTGAAGACTAC
CGCAACACGTTTGCAAACCTCGCTATCCCTCTCTTCTCCATTGCTGAACCAGTTCCACCCAAGACCATCA
AGCACCAGGAGTTGTCGTGGACGGTCTGGGACCGGTGGACTGTGACGGGCAACATCACGCTGAGGGAGCT
CCTGGAGTGGCTCAAGGAGAAGGGCCTGAACGCTTACAGCATATCCTGTGGCACCTCGCTGCTGTACAAC
TCCATGTTCCCCAGGCACAAGGAACGGCTTGACAGGAAGGTAGTTGATGTTGCCAGGGAGGTGGCCAAGA
TGGAGGTGCCCTCTTACCGGCGTCATCTCGACGTCGTGGTGGCGTGTGAGGATGACGACGACAATGATGT
CGACATCCCACTTGTGTCGGTCTACTTCCGCTGACCTAGGCGTTCGGCTGCGGCGAGCGGTATCAGCTCA
CTCAAAGGCGGTAATACGGTTATCCACAGAATCAGGGGATAACGCAGGAAAGAACATGTGAGCAAAAGGC
CAGCAAAAGGCCAGGAACCGTAAAAAGGCCGCGTTGCTGGCGTTTTTCCATAGGCTCCGCCCCCCTGACG
AGCATCACAAAAATCGACGCTCAAGTCAGAGGTGGCGAAACCCGACAGGACTATAAAGATACCAGGCGTT
TCCCCCTGGAAGCTCCCTCGTGCGCTCTCCTGTTCCGACCCTGCCGCTTACCGGATACCTGTCCGCCTTT
CTCCCTTCGGGAAGCGTGGCGCTTTCTCAATGCTCACGCTGTAGGTATCTCAGTTCGGTGTAGGTCGTTC
GCTCCAAGCTGGGCTGTGTGCACGAACCCCCCGTTCAGCCCGACCGCTGCGCCTTATCCGGTAACTATCG
TCTTGAGTCCAACCCGGTAAGACACGACTTATCGCCACTGGCAGCAGCCACTGGTAACAGGATTAGCAGA
GCGAGGTATGTAGGCGGTGCTACAGAGTTCTTGAAGTGGTGGCCTAACTACGGCTACACTAGAAGGACAG
TATTTGGTATCTGCGCTCTGCTGAAGCCAGTTACCTTCGGAAAAAGAGTTGGTAGCTCTTGATCCGGCAA
ACAAACCACCGCTGGTAGCGGTGGTTTTTTTGTTTGCAAGCAGCAGATTACGCGCAGAAAAAAAGGATCT
CAAGAAGATCCTTTGATCTTTTCTACGGGGTCTGACGCTCAGTGGAACGAAAACTCACGTTAAGGGATTT
TGGTCATGA
