>Addgene plasmid #83207 | pND-Ub01-UBC1 Sc | addgene partial sequence | sequence record 163483 | pBRforEco 5'-AATAGGCGTATCACGAGGC-3'
TGATAGAGATTGACATCCCTATCAGTGATAGAGATACTGAGCACATCAGCAGGACGCACTGACCGAATTC
ATTAAAGAGGAGAAAGGTACCATGGTTCGACCATTGAACTGCATCGTCGCCGTGTCCCAAAATATGGGGA
TTGGCAAGAACGGAGACCTACCCTGGCCTCCGCTCAGGAACGAGTTCAAGTACTTCCAAAGAATGACCAC
AACCTCTTCAGTGGAAGGTAAACAGAATCTGGTGATTATGGGTAGGAAAACCTGGTTCTCCATTCCTGAG
AAGAATCGACCTTTAAAGGACAGAATTAATATAGTTCTCAGTAGAGAACTCAAAGAACCACCACGAGGAG
CTCATTTTCTTGCCAAAAGTTTGGATGATGCCTTAAGACTTATTGAACAACCGGAATTGGCATTAATTAA
GGCGGCTCAGCGGGCTCGGGAAGCGGAGCGGGATCTGGCAGCGGCGGTAGCGCAGGCAGCAGCGGGTCAA
GCGGTGCCTCGAGCGGCGCGGCCGCAAATGTCGTACTACCATCACCATCACCATCACGATTACGATATCC
CAACGACCGAAAACCTGTATTTTCAGGGCGCCATGGGATCCATGCAGATCTTCGTGAAGACTCTGACTGG
TAAGACCATCACCCTCGAGGTGGAGCCCAGTGACACCATCGAGAATGTCAAGGCAAAGATCCAAGATAAG
GAAGGCATTCCTCCTGATCAGCAGAGGTTGATCTTTGCCGGAAAACAGCTGGAAGATGGTCGTACCCTGT
CTGACTACAACATCCAGAAAGAGTCCACCTTGCACCTGGTACTCCGTCTCAGAGGTGGGTGAGAATTCTA
AGGAAATCCATTATGTCTAGGGCTAAGAGAATTATGAAAGAAATCCAAGCTGTGAAGGATGATCCTGCAG
CTCACATTACTCTTGAATTTGTGAGTGAATCTGATATCCACCATTTAAAAGGCACATTTTTG
