>Addgene plasmid #83207 | pND-Ub01-UBC1 Sc | addgene partial sequence | sequence record 163485 | mCAZ1-R 5'-CTTCAAGCCTCCATCCACAT-3'
AAAAACACTGCCAAAAAGACCACGAACTTCAGACTTGATGAACGCAATGGGTGGCTGTTGGCTGTGGCAG
TAATCATCAAATTCAATTGCTTTATCTAAGCTGATATCAGTGAAGACAACGGCCTGGAATTTAGAAAGGT
GCTCCTTGGTCAAATCACCGGTTAAGGCAGAGACGAGGACAGCATTGTTCAGCTCTTGTAGCTTCTGTAC
ACAAGCTTGAGCACGGTTTTGCCCAACATCATTCTCCGAGAGGAAGAAGTTGCTTGATAAGTCCCACAGC
TCCACGTTACCATCATCATGCAAGGTTACAGACTTGACACCCGCAAGGACAAGGTTCTTTGCGATCTCAG
CACCGAGACCCTGGAGTCCAGAGACGAGGACGTTGGAGCCGAAGAGGCGCTTCATGGTCTCGCGCCCATA
GACGGCGAGCTGGCGGCTGTGCAGGTCCTCGTCGATCTCGTTCCCCCTCCCTGCCATGGCTGCGTCTCCT
TCCTCCCTAGTGACCTCCCCCTCCCCGGCGCGGGTCTTCTTCTGCAAGTCCTCGACCTCGCCGGCGACGA
TCTCCCGCTTCCGGGGAAGCATAGCTGTTTCCTGTCGGAATTGTGGCGCGCCTCACTTCAACAATTCCTC
GATGATACGGTTGGCTGTGTTGTTGTCATTGGGGTCTAAGGACTTGACGCCTAATCGTCTCAACACTTCC
ACAATCTTGTCCTTTTCAAAACCTTGAGATTCAAACTCGTCAATCAGATCGTGGTCAATCCCATATAAAT
CAGACTCCTCTACATTGCCTTTTTGACCATTGGAAGTTTCACTGGCGTATAACCTCGTCCATAGTGCAGC
AGTCTTA
